Addgene plasmid #77450: PDPK1 gRNA (BRDN0001162582)
Purpose: 3rd generation lentiviral gRNA plasmid targeting human PDPK1
Depositing lab: John Doench & David Root. Depositing organization: Broad Institute. Publication: Optimized sgRNA design to maximize activity and minimize off-target effects of CRISPR-Cas9. Doench JG, Fusi N, Sullender M, Hegde M, Vaimberg EW, Donovan KF, Smith I, Tothova Z, Wilen C, Orchard R, Virgin HW, Listgarten J, Root DE. Nat Biotechnol. 2016 Jan 18. doi: 10.1038/nbt.3437. PubMed 26780180.
Backbone
  Vector backbone: lentiGuide-Puro
  Backbone manufacturer: Zhang Lab (Addgene plasmid # 52963)
  Vector type: Mammalian Expression, Lentiviral, CRISPR
  Selectable markers: Puromycin
Growth in bacteria
  Bacterial resistance: Ampicillin, 100 μg/mL
  Growth temperature: 37°C
  Growth strain: DH5alpha
  Copy number: High Copy
Gene/Insert
  Gene/Insert name: PDPK1 (alt names: PDPK1; NM_001261816.1)
  gRNA/shRNA sequence: CAAGTTTGGGAAAATCCTTG
  Species: H. sapiens (human)
  Entrez Gene: PDPK1 (a.k.a. PDK1, PDPK2, PDPK2P, PRO0461)
  Promoter: hU6
  Cloning method: Unknown
  Sequencing primers: 5′ U6-F; 3′ pS2-R
Terms and licenses: Academic/Nonprofit Terms; Industry Terms: Not Available to Industry
Depositor comments: The gRNA was designed to target the following Genbank reference sequence(s): NM_001261816.1,NM_002613.4,NM_031268.5. Note that this plasmid does NOT contain Cas9. It should be used in conjunction with lentiCas9-Blast (Addgene #52962) or otherwise with cell lines already expressing Cas9. Browse the full kinome gRNA library at http://www.addgene.org/pooled-library/broadgpp-human-kinome/ or visit http://www.broadinstitute.org/rnai/public/ for detailed protocols and information.
How to cite: PDPK1 gRNA (BRDN0001162582) was a gift from John Doench & David Root (Addgene plasmid # 77450 ; http://n2t.net/addgene:77450 ; RRID:Addgene_77450)
