[The description below was written by a language model from this plasmid's Addgene catalogue record and pLannotate feature annotations shown in this document.]
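Description:
PDPK1 gRNA (BRDN0001162582) is a third-generation lentiviral transfer plasmid built on the lentiGuide-Puro backbone. It expresses a single CRISPR guide RNA directed against human PDPK1 (3-phosphoinositide-dependent protein kinase 1, also known as PDK1). The 8.3 kb plasmid is propagated in E. coli from a high-copy ColE1/pUC-type origin under ampicillin selection (AmpR, β-lactamase). It also carries an f1 origin and remnants of a cloning-vector lac region with flanking T7 and T3 promoters. The viral portion follows the usual self-inactivating design. An RSV promoter replaces the U3 region of the truncated HIV-1 5' LTR, so genomic RNA is produced independently of Tat. It is followed by the Ψ packaging signal with a partial gag sequence, the Rev response element for Rev-dependent nuclear export, a central polypurine tract, and a ΔU3 3' LTR that silences LTR-driven transcription after integration. An SV40 polyadenylation signal and SV40 origin lie downstream of the 3' LTR.

Two expression units sit between the LTRs. A human U6 RNA polymerase III promoter drives the PDPK1-specific spacer fused to the Streptococcus pyogenes Cas9 guide scaffold. The EF-1α core promoter with its intron A drives puromycin N-acetyltransferase, which allows selection of transduced mammalian cells, and a WPRE enhances expression of this transcript. According to the depositor, the guide was designed against three PDPK1 reference transcripts. The plasmid does not encode Cas9, so it must be paired with a separate Cas9 vector such as lentiCas9-Blast or used in cells that already express Cas9. It corresponds to a guide from a human kinome gRNA library and is intended for Cas9-mediated targeting of PDPK1 in human cells.
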