Features (pLannotate 1.2.2; 29 found; start..end, strand, type, name):
     14..80      +  CDS            small t antigen (fragment): SV40 (simian virus 40) small t antigen
    106..317     +  promoter       EF-1α core promoter: core promoter for human elongation factor EF-1α
    318..1256    +  intron         EF-1α intron A: intron upstream of the start codon of human EF-1α
   1278..1877    +  CDS            PuroR (fragment): puromycin N-acetyltransferase; pac from Streptomyces; confers resistance to puromycin
   1893..2481    +  misc_feature   WPRE: woodchuck hepatitis virus posttranscriptional regulatory element
   2532..2551    +  misc_feature   cPPT/CTS (fragment): central polypurine tract and central termination sequence of HIV-1
   2553..2786    +  LTR            3' LTR (ΔU3): self-inactivating 3' long terminal repeat (LTR) from HIV-1
   2864..2985    +  polyA_signal   SV40 poly(A) signal: SV40 polyadenylation signal
   3025..3160    +  rep_origin     SV40 ori: SV40 origin of replication
   3181..3199    -  promoter       T7 promoter: promoter for bacteriophage T7 RNA polymerase
   3207..3362    +  CDS            lacZα (fragment): LacZα fragment of β-galactosidase; lacZ fragment
   3367..3795    +  rep_origin     f1 ori (sequence partly withheld): f1 bacteriophage origin of replication; arrow indicates direction of (+) strand synthesis
   3848..3952    +  promoter       AmpR promoter: bla
   3953..4813    +  CDS            AmpR: β-lactamase; bla; confers resistance to ampicillin, carbenicillin, and related antibiotics
   4984..5572    +  rep_origin     ori: high-copy-number ColE1/pMB1/pBR322/pUC origin of replication
   5755..5847    +  CDS            lacI (fragment): lac repressor; lacI; The lac repressor binds to the lac operator to inhibit transcription in E. coli. This inhibition can be relieved by adding lactose or isopropyl-β-D-thiogalactopyranoside (IPTG).
   5860..5881    +  protein_bind   CAP binding site: CAP binding activates transcription in the presence of cAMP. E. coli catabolite activator protein
   5896..5926    +  promoter       lac promoter: promoter for the E. coli lac operon
   5934..5950    +  protein_bind   lac operator: The lac repressor binds to the lac operator to inhibit transcription in E. coli. This inhibition can be relieved by adding lactose or isopropyl-β-D-thiogalactopyranoside (IPTG). lac repressor encoded by lacI
   5995..6013    +  promoter       T3 promoter: promoter for bacteriophage T3 RNA polymerase
   6041..6267    +  promoter       RSV promoter: Rous sarcoma virus enhancer/promoter
   6268..6448    +  LTR            5' LTR (truncated): truncated 5' long terminal repeat (LTR) from HIV-1
   6495..6620    +  misc_feature   HIV-1 Ψ: packaging signal of human immunodeficiency virus type 1
   6604..6967    +  CDS            HIV-1 gag (fragment): gag protein from human immunodeficiency virus 1; gag
   7113..7346    +  misc_feature   RRE: The Rev response element (RRE) of HIV-1 allows for Rev-dependent mRNA export from the nucleus to the cytoplasm.
   7723..7749    +  CDS            Rev (fragment): human immunodeficiency virus 1 (HIV-1) Rev protein; rev; enhances nuclear export of unspliced and incompletely spliced viral mRNAs
   7753..7993    +  promoter       U6 promoter: RNA polymerase III promoter for human U6 snRNA
   8023..8098    +  misc_RNA       gRNA scaffold: guide RNA scaffold for the Streptococcus pyogenes CRISPR/Cas9 system
   8154..8271    +  misc_feature   cPPT/CTS: central polypurine tract and central termination sequence of HIV-1
>Addgene plasmid #77450 | PDPK1 gRNA (BRDN0001162582) | addgene full sequence | sequence record 187784 | Addgene Assembled Sequence
CCCGGGTGCAAAGATGGATAAAGTTTTAAACAGAGAGGAATCTTTGCAGCTAATGGACCTTCTAGGTCTT
GAAAGGAGTGGGAATTGGCTCCGGTGCCCGTCAGTGGGCAGAGCGCACATCGCCCACAGTCCCCGAGAAG
TTGGGGGGAGGGGTCGGCAATTGATCCGGTGCCTAGAGAAGGTGGCGCGGGGTAAACTGGGAAAGTGATG
TCGTGTACTGGCTCCGCCTTTTTCCCGAGGGTGGGGGAGAACCGTATATAAGTGCAGTAGTCGCCGTGAA
CGTTCTTTTTCGCAACGGGTTTGCCGCCAGAACACAGGTAAGTGCCGTGTGTGGTTCCCGCGGGCCTGGC
CTCTTTACGGGTTATGGCCCTTGCGTGCCTTGAATTACTTCCACCTGGCTGCAGTACGTGATTCTTGATC
CCGAGCTTCGGGTTGGAAGTGGGTGGGAGAGTTCGAGGCCTTGCGCTTAAGGAGCCCCTTCGCCTCGTGC
TTGAGTTGAGGCCTGGCCTGGGCGCTGGGGCCGCCGCGTGCGAATCTGGTGGCACCTTCGCGCCTGTCTC
GCTGCTTTCGATAAGTCTCTAGCCATTTAAAATTTTTGATGACCTGCTGCGACGCTTTTTTTCTGGCAAG
ATAGTCTTGTAAATGCGGGCCAAGATCTGCACACTGGTATTTCGGTTTTTGGGGCCGCGGGCGGCGACGG
GGCCCGTGCGTCCCAGCGCACATGTTCGGCGAGGCGGGGCCTGCGAGCGCGGCCACCGAGAATCGGACGG
GGGTAGTCTCAAGCTGGCCGGCCTGCTCTGGTGCCTGGCCTCGCGCCGCCGTGTATCGCCCCGCCCTGGG
CGGCAAGGCTGGCCCGGTCGGCACCAGTTGCGTGAGCGGAAAGATGGCCGCTTCCCGGCCCTGCTGCAGG
GAGCTCAAAATGGAGGACGCGGCGCTCGGGAGAGCGGGCGGGTGAGTCACCCACACAAAGGAAAAGGGCC
TTTCCGTCCTCAGCCGTCGCTTCATGTGACTCCACGGAGTACCGGGCGCCGTCCAGGCACCTCGATTAGT
TCTCGAGCTTTTGGAGTACGTCGTCTTTAGGTTGGGGGGAGGGGTTTTATGCGATGGAGTTTCCCCACAC
TGAGTGGGTGGAGACTGAAGTTAGGCCAGCTTGGCACTTGATGTAATTCTCCTTGGAATTTGCCCTTTTT
GAGTTTGGATCTTGGTTCATTCTCAAGCCTCAGACAGTGGTTCAAAGTTTTTTTCTTCCATTTCAGGTGT
CGTGACGTACGGCCACCATGACCGAGTACAAGCCCACGGTGCGCCTCGCCACCCGCGACGACGTCCCCAG
GGCCGTACGCACCCTCGCCGCCGCGTTCGCCGACTACCCCGCCACGCGCCACACCGTCGATCCGGACCGC
CACATCGAGCGGGTCACCGAGCTGCAAGAACTCTTCCTCACGCGCGTCGGGCTCGACATCGGCAAGGTGT
GGGTCGCGGACGACGGCGCCGCCGTGGCGGTCTGGACCACGCCGGAGAGCGTCGAAGCGGGGGCGGTGTT
CGCCGAGATCGGCCCGCGCATGGCCGAGTTGAGCGGTTCCCGGCTGGCCGCGCAGCAACAGATGGAAGGC
CTCCTGGCGCCGCACCGGCCCAAGGAGCCCGCGTGGTTCCTGGCCACCGTCGGAGTCTCGCCCGACCACC
AGGGCAAGGGTCTGGGCAGCGCCGTCGTGCTCCCCGGAGTGGAGGCGGCCGAGCGCGCCGGGGTGCCCGC
CTTCCTGGAGACCTCCGCGCCCCGCAACCTCCCCTTCTACGAGCGGCTCGGCTTCACCGTCACCGCCGAC
GTCGAGGTGCCCGAAGGACCGCGCACCTGGTGCATGACCCGCAAGCCCGGTGCCTGAACGCGTTAAGTCG
ACAATCAACCTCTGGATTACAAAATTTGTGAAAGATTGACTGGTATTCTTAACTATGTTGCTCCTTTTAC
GCTATGTGGATACGCTGCTTTAATGCCTTTGTATCATGCTATTGCTTCCCGTATGGCTTTCATTTTCTCC
TCCTTGTATAAATCCTGGTTGCTGTCTCTTTATGAGGAGTTGTGGCCCGTTGTCAGGCAACGTGGCGTGG
TGTGCACTGTGTTTGCTGACGCAACCCCCACTGGTTGGGGCATTGCCACCACCTGTCAGCTCCTTTCCGG
GACTTTCGCTTTCCCCCTCCCTATTGCCACGGCGGAACTCATCGCCGCCTGCCTTGCCCGCTGCTGGACA
GGGGCTCGGCTGTTGGGCACTGACAATTCCGTGGTGTTGTCGGGGAAATCATCGTCCTTTCCTTGGCTGC
TCGCCTGTGTTGCCACCTGGATTCTGCGCGGGACGTCCTTCTGCTACGTCCCTTCGGCCCTCAATCCAGC
GGACCTTCCTTCCCGCGGCCTGCTGCCGGCTCTGCGGCCTCTTCCGCGTCTTCGCCTTCGCCCTCAGACG
AGTCGGATCTCCCTTTGGGCCGCCTCCCCGCGTCGACTTTAAGACCAATGACTTACAAGGCAGCTGTAGA
TCTTAGCCACTTTTTAAAAGAAAAGGGGGGACTGGAAGGGCTAATTCACTCCCAACGAAGACAAGATCTG
CTTTTTGCTTGTACTGGGTCTCTCTGGTTAGACCAGATCTGAGCCTGGGAGCTCTCTGGCTAACTAGGGA
ACCCACTGCTTAAGCCTCAATAAAGCTTGCCTTGAGTGCTTCAAGTAGTGTGTGCCCGTCTGTTGTGTGA
CTCTGGTAACTAGAGATCCCTCAGACCCTTTTAGTCAGTGTGGAAAATCTCTAGCAGTACGTATAGTAGT
TCATGTCATCTTATTATTCAGTATTTATAACTTGCAAAGAAATGAATATCAGAGAGTGAGAGGAACTTGT
TTATTGCAGCTTATAATGGTTACAAATAAAGCAATAGCATCACAAATTTCACAAATAAAGCATTTTTTTC
ACTGCATTCTAGTTGTGGTTTGTCCAAACTCATCAATGTATCTTATCATGTCTGGCTCTAGCTATCCCGC
CCCTAACTCCGCCCATCCCGCCCCTAACTCCGCCCAGTTCCGCCCATTCTCCGCCCCATGGCTGACTAAT
TTTTTTTATTTATGCAGAGGCCGAGGCCGCCTCGGCCTCTGAGCTATTCCAGAAGTAGTGAGGAGGCTTT
TTTGGAGGCCTAGGGACGTACCCAATTCGCCCTATAGTGAGTCGTATTACGCGCGCTCACTGGCCGTCGT
TTTACAACGTCGTGACTGGGAAAACCCTGGCGTTACCCAACTTAATCGCCTTGCAGCACATCCCCCTTTC
GCCAGCTGGCGTAATAGCGAAGAGGCCCGCACCGATCGCCCTTCCCAACAGTTGCGCAGCCTGAATGGCG
AATGGG
[124 nt withheld, positions 3367-3490]
C
[91 nt withheld, positions 3492-3582]
A
[49 nt withheld, positions 3584-3632]
CCTTTGACGTTGGAGTCCACGTTCTTT
[37 nt withheld, positions 3660-3696]
ACCCTATCTCGGTCTATTCTTTTGATTTATAAGGGATTTTGCCGATTTCGGCCTATTGGTTAAAAAATGA
GCTGATTTAACAAAAATTTAACGCGAATTTTAACAAAATATTAACGCTTACAATTTAGGTGGCACTTTTC
GGGGAAATGTGCGCGGAACCCCTATTTGTTTATTTTTCTAAATACATTCAAATATGTATCCGCTCATGAG
ACAATAACCCTGATAAATGCTTCAATAATATTGAAAAAGGAAGAGTATGAGTATTCAACATTTCCGTGTC
GCCCTTATTCCCTTTTTTGCGGCATTTTGCCTTCCTGTTTTTGCTCACCCAGAAACGCTGGTGAAAGTAA
AAGATGCTGAAGATCAGTTGGGTGCACGAGTGGGTTACATCGAACTGGATCTCAACAGCGGTAAGATCCT
TGAGAGTTTTCGCCCCGAAGAACGTTTTCCAATGATGAGCACTTTTAAAGTTCTGCTATGTGGCGCGGTA
TTATCCCGTATTGACGCCGGGCAAGAGCAACTCGGTCGCCGCATACACTATTCTCAGAATGACTTGGTTG
AGTACTCACCAGTCACAGAAAAGCATCTTACGGATGGCATGACAGTAAGAGAATTATGCAGTGCTGCCAT
AACCATGAGTGATAACACTGCGGCCAACTTACTTCTGACAACGATCGGAGGACCGAAGGAGCTAACCGCT
TTTTTGCACAACATGGGGGATCATGTAACTCGCCTTGATCGTTGGGAACCGGAGCTGAATGAAGCCATAC
CAAACGACGAGCGTGACACCACGATGCCTGTAGCAATGGCAACAACGTTGCGCAAACTATTAACTGGCGA
ACTACTTACTCTAGCTTCCCGGCAACAATTAATAGACTGGATGGAGGCGGATAAAGTTGCAGGACCACTT
CTGCGCTCGGCCCTTCCGGCTGGCTGGTTTATTGCTGATAAATCTGGAGCCGGTGAGCGTGGGTCTCGCG
GTATCATTGCAGCACTGGGGCCAGATGGTAAGCCCTCCCGTATCGTAGTTATCTACACGACGGGGAGTCA
GGCAACTATGGATGAACGAAATAGACAGATCGCTGAGATAGGTGCCTCACTGATTAAGCATTGGTAACTG
TCAGACCAAGTTTACTCATATATACTTTAGATTGATTTAAAACTTCATTTTTAATTTAAAAGGATCTAGG
TGAAGATCCTTTTTGATAATCTCATGACCAAAATCCCTTAACGTGAGTTTTCGTTCCACTGAGCGTCAGA
CCCCGTAGAAAAGATCAAAGGATCTTCTTGAGATCCTTTTTTTCTGCGCGTAATCTGCTGCTTGCAAACA
AAAAAACCACCGCTACCAGCGGTGGTTTGTTTGCCGGATCAAGAGCTACCAACTCTTTTTCCGAAGGTAA
CTGGCTTCAGCAGAGCGCAGATACCAAATACTGTTCTTCTAGTGTAGCCGTAGTTAGGCCACCACTTCAA
GAACTCTGTAGCACCGCCTACATACCTCGCTCTGCTAATCCTGTTACCAGTGGCTGCTGCCAGTGGCGAT
AAGTCGTGTCTTACCGGGTTGGACTCAAGACGATAGTTACCGGATAAGGCGCAGCGGTCGGGCTGAACGG
GGGGTTCGTGCACACAGCCCAGCTTGGAGCGAACGACCTACACCGAACTGAGATACCTACAGCGTGAGCT
ATGAGAAAGCGCCACGCTTCCCGAAGGGAGAAAGGCGGACAGGTATCCGGTAAGCGGCAGGGTCGGAACA
GGAGAGCGCACGAGGGAGCTTCCAGGGGGAAACGCCTGGTATCTTTATAGTCCTGTCGGGTTTCGCCACC
TCTGACTTGAGCGTCGATTTTTGTGATGCTCGTCAGGGGGGCGGAGCCTATGGAAAAACGCCAGCAACGC
GGCCTTTTTACGGTTCCTGGCCTTTTGCTGGCCTTTTGCTCACATGTTCTTTCCTGCGTTATCCCCTGAT
TCTGTGGATAACCGTATTACCGCCTTTGAGTGAGCTGATACCGCTCGCCGCAGCCGAACGACCGAGCGCA
GCGAGTCAGTGAGCGAGGAAGCGGAAGAGCGCCCAATACGCAAACCGCCTCTCCCCGCGCGTTGGCCGAT
TCATTAATGCAGCTGGCACGACAGGTTTCCCGACTGGAAAGCGGGCAGTGAGCGCAACGCAATTAATGTG
AGTTAGCTCACTCATTAGGCACCCCAGGCTTTACACTTTATGCTTCCGGCTCGTATGTTGTGTGGAATTG
TGAGCGGATAACAATTTCACACAGGAAACAGCTATGACCATGATTACGCCAAGCGCGCAATTAACCCTCA
CTAAAGGGAACAAAAGCTGGAGCTGCAAGCTTAATGTAGTCTTATGCAATACTCTTGTAGTCTTGCAACA
TGGTAACGATGAGTTAGCAACATGCCTTACAAGGAGAGAAAAAGCACCGTGCATGCCGATTGGTGGAAGT
AAGGTGGTACGATCGTGCCTTATTAGGAAGGCAACAGACGGGTCTGACATGGATTGGACGAACCACTGAA
TTGCCGCATTGCAGAGATATTGTATTTAAGTGCCTAGCTCGATACATAAACGGGTCTCTCTGGTTAGACC
AGATCTGAGCCTGGGAGCTCTCTGGCTAACTAGGGAACCCACTGCTTAAGCCTCAATAAAGCTTGCCTTG
AGTGCTTCAAGTAGTGTGTGCCCGTCTGTTGTGTGACTCTGGTAACTAGAGATCCCTCAGACCCTTTTAG
TCAGTGTGGAAAATCTCTAGCAGTGGCGCCCGAACAGGGACTTGAAAGCGAAAGGGAAACCAGAGGAGCT
CTCTCGACGCAGGACTCGGCTTGCTGAAGCGCGCACGGCAAGAGGCGAGGGGCGGCGACTGGTGAGTACG
CCAAAAATTTTGACTAGCGGAGGCTAGAAGGAGAGAGATGGGTGCGAGAGCGTCAGTATTAAGCGGGGGA
GAATTAGATCGCGATGGGAAAAAATTCGGTTAAGGCCAGGGGGAAAGAAAAAATATAAATTAAAACATAT
AGTATGGGCAAGCAGGGAGCTAGAACGATTCGCAGTTAATCCTGGCCTGTTAGAAACATCAGAAGGCTGT
AGACAAATACTGGGACAGCTACAACCATCCCTTCAGACAGGATCAGAAGAACTTAGATCATTATATAATA
CAGTAGCAACCCTCTATTGTGTGCATCAAAGGATAGAGATAAAAGACACCAAGGAAGCTTTAGACAAGAT
AGAGGAAGAGCAAAACAAAAGTAAGACCACCGCACAGCAAGCGGCCGCTGATCTTCAGACCTGGAGGAGG
AGATATGAGGGACAATTGGAGAAGTGAATTATATAAATATAAAGTAGTAAAAATTGAACCATTAGGAGTA
GCACCCACCAAGGCAAAGAGAAGAGTGGTGCAGAGAGAAAAAAGAGCAGTGGGAATAGGAGCTTTGTTCC
TTGGGTTCTTGGGAGCAGCAGGAAGCACTATGGGCGCAGCGTCAATGACGCTGACGGTACAGGCCAGACA
ATTATTGTCTGGTATAGTGCAGCAGCAGAACAATTTGCTGAGGGCTATTGAGGCGCAACAGCATCTGTTG
CAACTCACAGTCTGGGGCATCAAGCAGCTCCAGGCAAGAATCCTGGCTGTGGAAAGATACCTAAAGGATC
AACAGCTCCTGGGGATTTGGGGTTGCTCTGGAAAACTCATTTGCACCACTGCTGTGCCTTGGAATGCTAG
TTGGAGTAATAAATCTCTGGAACAGATTTGGAATCACACGACCTGGATGGAGTGGGACAGAGAAATTAAC
AATTACACAAGCTTAATACACTCCTTAATTGAAGAATCGCAAAACCAGCAAGAAAAGAATGAACAAGAAT
TATTGGAATTAGATAAATGGGCAAGTTTGTGGAATTGGTTTAACATAACAAATTGGCTGTGGTATATAAA
ATTATTCATAATGATAGTAGGAGGCTTGGTAGGTTTAAGAATAGTTTTTGCTGTACTTTCTATAGTGAAT
AGAGTTAGGCAGGGATATTCACCATTATCGTTTCAGACCCACCTCCCAACCCCGAGGGGACCCAGAGAGG
GCCTATTTCCCATGATTCCTTCATATTTGCATATACGATACAAGGCTGTTAGAGAGATAATTAGAATTAA
TTTGACTGTAAACACAAAGATATTAGTACAAAATACGTGACGTAGAAAGTAATAATTTCTTGGGTAGTTT
GCAGTTTTAAAATTATGTTTTAAAATGGACTATCATATGCTTACCGTAACTTGAAAGTATTTCGATTTCT
TGGCTTTATATATCTTGTGGAAAGGACGAAACACCGCAAGTTTGGGAAAATCCTTGGTTTTAGAGCTAGA
AATAGCAAGTTAAAATAAGGCTAGTCCGTTATCAACTTGAAAAAGTGGCACCGAGTCGGTGCTTTTTTAA
GCTTGGCGTAACTAGATCTTGAGACAAATGGCAGTATTCATCCACAATTTTAAAAGAAAAGGGGGGATTG
GGGGGTACAGTGCAGGGGAAAGAATAGTAGACATAATAGCAACAGACATACAAACTAAAGAATTACAAAA
ACAAATTACAAAAATTCAAAATTTTCGGGTTTATTACAGGGACAGCAGAGATCCACTTTGGCGCCGGCTC
GAGGGGG
