>Addgene plasmid #77450 | PDPK1 gRNA (BRDN0001162582) | depositor partial sequence | sequence record 144910 | Target Sequence
CAAGTTTGGGAAAATCCTTG
