>Addgene plasmid #77450 | PDPK1 gRNA (BRDN0001162582) | addgene partial sequence | sequence record 187783 | hU6-F
CGTAGAAAGTAATAATTTCTTGGGTAGTTTGCAGTTTTAAAATTATGTTTTAAAATGGACTATCATATGC
TTACCGTAACTTGAAAGTATTTCGATTTCTTGGCTTTATATATCTTGTGGAAAGGACGAAACACCGCAAG
TTTGGGAAAATCCTTGGTTTTAGAGCTAGAAATAGCAAGTTAAAATAAGGCTAGTCCGTTATCAACTTGA
AAAAGTGGCACCGAGTCGGTGCTTTTTTAAGCTTGGCGTAACTAGATCTTGAGACAAATGGCAGTATTCA
TCCACAATTTTAAAAGAAAAGGGGGGATTGGGGGGTACAGTGCAGGGGAAAGAATAGTAGACATAATAGC
AACAGACATACAAACTAAAGAATTACAAAAACAAATTACAAAAATTCAAAATTTTCGGGTTTATTACAGG
GACAGCAGAGATCCACTTTGGCGCCGGCTCGAGGGGGCCCGGGTGCAAAGATGGATAAAGTTTTAAACAG
AGAGGAATCTTTGCAGCTAATGGACCTTCTAGGTCTTGAAAGGAGTGGGAATTGGCTCCGGTGCCCGTCA
GTGGGCAGAG
